Addgene plasmid #206792: pDA010.188
Purpose: J23113.dCas9
Depositing lab: James Carothers. Depositing organization: University of Washington. Publication: Engineering activatable promoters for scalable and multi-input CRISPRa/i circuits. Alba Burbano D, Cardiff RAL, Tickman BI, Kiattisewee C, Maranas CJ, Zalatan JG, Carothers JM. Proc Natl Acad Sci U S A. 2023 Jul 25;120(30):e2220358120. doi: 10.1073/pnas.2220358120. Epub 2023 Jul 18. PubMed 37463216.
Backbone
  Vector backbone: ColE1
Growth in bacteria
  Bacterial resistance: Ampicillin, 100 μg/mL
  Growth temperature: 30°C
  Growth strain: DH5alpha
  Copy number: High Copy
Gene/Insert
  Gene/Insert name: dCas9
  Species: S. pyogenes
  Promoter: J23113
  Cloning method: Unknown
  Sequencing primers: 5′ n/a
Terms and licenses: Academic/Nonprofit Terms; Industry Terms: Not Available to Industry
How to cite: pDA010.188 was a gift from James Carothers (Addgene plasmid # 206792 ; http://n2t.net/addgene:206792 ; RRID:Addgene_206792)
