[The description below was written by a language model from this plasmid's Addgene catalogue record and pLannotate feature annotations shown in this document.]
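Description:
pDA010.188 is a 7.1 kb bacterial expression plasmid that supplies catalytically dead Cas9 (dCas9) from Streptococcus pyogenes for CRISPR-based gene regulation in bacteria. It is built on a high-copy ColE1/pMB1-type origin of replication and is selected with ampicillin through a β-lactamase (AmpR) gene driven by its native bla promoter.

The payload is a single dCas9 coding sequence of about 4.1 kb. dCas9 carries the D10A and H840A substitutions that inactivate the RuvC and HNH nuclease domains, so the protein still binds DNA under guide RNA direction but does not cut it. According to the catalogue entry, expression is driven by J23113, a member of the Anderson family of constitutive synthetic bacterial promoters and generally regarded as one of the weakest. The automated annotation labels a short partial match just upstream of the gene as a J23119 fragment. This is expected, since the Anderson promoters share most of their sequence, and it is consistent with the recorded J23113. A putative transcription terminator lies upstream of the promoter, which would help insulate the cassette from read-through. The annotation also picks up short fragments resembling the phage lambda O protein and a tetracycline resistance gene. These appear to be non-functional backbone remnants rather than working parts. No guide RNA cassette or activator fusion is annotated, so those components would presumably come from companion plasmids.

The associated work concerns engineered activatable promoters for multi-input CRISPR activation and interference (CRISPRa/i) circuits. In that context the plasmid serves as a low-level constitutive source of dCas9.
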