Features (pLannotate 1.2.2; 8 found; start..end, strand, type, name):
    448..1308    -  CDS            AmpR: β-lactamase; bla; confers resistance to ampicillin, carbenicillin, and related antibiotics
   1309..1413    -  promoter       AmpR promoter: bla
   1515..1823    +  CDS            O (fragment): VRPO_LAMBD - Protein inferred from homology: Swiss-Prot protein existence level 3. Necessary for the bidirectional replication of DNA. It interacts with the ori (origin of replication) region of the genome during the initiation of replication. From Escherichia phage lambda (Bacteriophage lambda).
   1914..1957    -  terminator     bacterial terminator: putative bacterial transcription terminator
   1972..1988    +  promoter       J23119(SpeI) promoter (fragment): bacterial promoter (Registry of Standard Biological Parts BBa J23119) modified to end with an SpeI site
   2028..6132    +  CDS            dCas9 (fragment): catalytically dead mutant of the Cas9 endonuclease from the Streptococcus pyogenes Type II CRISPR/Cas system RNA-guided DNA-binding protein that lacks endonuclease activity due to the D10A mutation in the RuvC catalytic domain and the H840A mutation in the HNH catalytic domain
   6472..6604    +  CDS            TcR (fragment): tetracycline efflux protein; tet; confers resistance to tetracycline
   6784..277     -  rep_origin     ori (across the origin): high-copy-number ColE1/pMB1/pBR322/pUC origin of replication
>Addgene plasmid #206792 | pDA010.188 | addgene full sequence | sequence record 409070 | Addgene NGS Result
GTCCAACCCGGTAAGACACGACTTATCGCCACTGGCAGCAGCCACTGGTAACAGGATTAGCAGAGCGAGG
TATGTAGGCGGTGCTACAGAGTTCTTGAAGTGGTGGCCTAACTACGGCTACACTAGAAGAACAGTATTTG
GTATCTGCGCTCTGCTGAAGCCAGTTACCTTCGGAAAAAGAGTTGGTAGCTCTTGATCCGGCAAACAAAC
CACCGCTGGTAGCGGTGGTTTTTTTGTTTGCAAGCAGCAGATTACGCGCAGAAAAAAAGGATCTCAAGAA
GATCCTTTGATCTTTTCTACGGGGTCTGACGCTCAGTGGAACGAAAACTCACGTTAAGGGATTTTGGTCA
TGAGATTATCAAAAAGGATCTTCACCTAGATCCTTTTAAATTAAAAATGAAGTTTTAAATCAATCTAAAG
TATATATGAGTAAACTTGGTCTGACAGTTACCAATGCTTAATCAGTGAGGCACCTATCTCAGCGATCTGT
CTATTTCGTTCATCCATAGTTGCCTGACTCCCCGTCGTGTAGATAACTACGATACGGGAGGGCTTACCAT
CTGGCCCCAGTGCTGCAATGATACCGCGAGACCCACGCTCACCGGCTCCAGATTTATCAGCAATAAACCA
GCCAGCCGGAAGGGCCGAGCGCAGAAGTGGTCCTGCAACTTTATCCGCCTCCATCCAGTCTATTAATTGT
TGCCGGGAAGCTAGAGTAAGTAGTTCGCCAGTTAATAGTTTGCGCAACGTTGTTGCCATTGCTACAGGCA
TCGTGGTGTCACGCTCGTCGTTTGGTATGGCTTCATTCAGCTCCGGTTCCCAACGATCAAGGCGAGTTAC
ATGATCCCCCATGTTGTGCAAAAAAGCGGTTAGCTCCTTCGGTCCTCCGATCGTTGTCAGAAGTAAGTTG
GCCGCAGTGTTATCACTCATGGTTATGGCAGCACTGCATAATTCTCTTACTGTCATGCCATCCGTAAGAT
GCTTTTCTGTGACTGGTGAGTACTCAACCAAGTCATTCTGAGAATAGTGTATGCGGCGACCGAGTTGCTC
TTGCCCGGCGTCAACACGGGATAATACCGCGCCACATAGCAGAACTTTAAAAGTGCTCATCATTGGAAAA
CGTTCTTCGGGGCGAAAACTCTCAAGGATCTTACCGCTGTTGAGATCCAGTTCGATGTAACCCACTCGTG
CACCCAACTGATCTTCAGCATCTTTTACTTTCACCAGCGTTTCTGGGTGAGCAAAAACAGGAAGGCAAAA
TGCCGCAAAAAAGGGAATAAGGGCGACACGGAAATGTTGAATACTCATACTCTTCCTTTTTCAATATTAT
TGAAGCATTTATCAGGGTTATTGTCTCATGAGCGGATACATATTTGAATGTATTTAGAAAAATAAACAAA
TAGGGGTTCCGCGCACATTTCCCCGAAAAGTGCCACCTGACGTCTAAGAAACCATTATTATCATGACATT
AACCTATAAAAATAGGCGTATCACGAGGCCCTTTCGTCTTCAAGAATTCTGGCGAATCCTCTGACCAGCC
AGAAAACGACCTTTCTGTGGTGAAACCGGATGCTGCAATTCAGAGCGCCAGCAAGTGGGGGACAGCAGAA
GACCTGACCGCCGCAGAGTGGATGTTTGACATGGTGAAGACTATCGCACCATCAGCCAGAAAACCGAATT
TTGCTGGGTGGGCTAACGATATCCGCCTGATGCGTGAACGTGACGGACGTAACCACCGCGACATGTGTGT
GCTGTTCCGCTGGGCATGCCAGGACAACTTCTGGTCCGGTAACGTGCTGAGCCCGGCCAAGCTTAGCCCG
AAAAGTGCCACCTGTGGCAATTCCGACGTCCCGGGTAAGAAACCATTATTATCATGACATTAACCTATAA
AAATAGGCGTATCACGAGGCAGAATTTCAGATAAAAAAAATCCTTAGCTTTCGCTAAGGATGATTTCTGA
TGCATCTGATGGCTAGCTCAGTCCTAGGGATTATGCTAGCGAATTCATTAAAGAGGAGAAAATGCATATG
GATAAGAAATACTCAATAGGCTTAGCTATCGGCACAAATAGCGTCGGATGGGCGGTGATCACTGATGAAT
ATAAGGTTCCGTCTAAAAAGTTCAAGGTTCTGGGAAATACAGACCGCCACAGTATCAAAAAAAATCTTAT
AGGGGCTCTTTTATTTGACAGTGGAGAGACAGCGGAAGCGACTCGTCTCAAACGGACAGCTCGTAGAAGG
TATACACGTCGGAAGAATCGTATTTGTTATCTACAGGAGATTTTTTCAAATGAGATGGCGAAAGTAGATG
ATAGTTTCTTTCATCGACTTGAAGAGTCTTTTTTGGTGGAAGAAGACAAGAAGCATGAACGTCATCCTAT
TTTTGGAAATATAGTAGATGAAGTTGCTTATCATGAGAAATATCCAACTATCTATCATCTGCGAAAAAAA
TTGGTAGATTCTACTGATAAAGCGGATTTGCGCTTAATCTATTTGGCCTTAGCGCATATGATTAAGTTTC
GTGGTCATTTTTTGATTGAGGGAGATTTAAATCCTGATAATAGTGATGTGGACAAACTATTTATCCAGTT
GGTACAAACCTACAATCAATTATTTGAAGAAAACCCTATTAACGCAAGTGGAGTAGATGCTAAAGCGATT
CTTTCTGCACGATTGAGTAAATCAAGACGATTAGAAAATCTCATTGCTCAGCTCCCCGGTGAGAAGAAAA
ATGGCTTATTTGGGAATCTCATTGCTTTGTCATTGGGTTTGACCCCTAATTTTAAATCAAATTTTGATTT
GGCAGAAGATGCTAAATTACAGCTTTCAAAAGATACTTACGATGATGATTTAGATAATTTATTGGCGCAA
ATTGGAGATCAATATGCTGATTTGTTTTTGGCAGCTAAGAATTTATCAGATGCTATTTTACTTTCAGATA
TCCTAAGAGTAAATACTGAAATAACTAAGGCTCCCCTATCAGCTTCAATGATTAAACGCTACGATGAACA
TCATCAAGACTTGACTCTTTTAAAAGCTTTAGTTCGACAACAACTTCCAGAAAAGTATAAAGAAATCTTT
TTTGATCAATCAAAAAACGGATATGCAGGTTATATTGATGGGGGAGCTAGCCAAGAAGAATTTTATAAAT
TTATCAAACCAATTTTAGAAAAAATGGATGGTACTGAGGAATTATTGGTGAAACTAAATCGTGAAGATTT
GCTGCGCAAGCAACGGACCTTTGACAACGGCTCTATTCCCCATCAAATTCACTTGGGTGAGCTGCATGCT
ATTTTGAGAAGACAAGAAGACTTTTATCCATTTTTAAAAGACAATCGTGAGAAGATTGAAAAAATCTTGA
CTTTTCGAATTCCTTATTATGTTGGTCCATTGGCGCGTGGCAATAGTCGTTTTGCATGGATGACTCGGAA
GTCTGAAGAAACAATTACCCCATGGAATTTTGAAGAAGTTGTCGATAAAGGTGCTTCAGCTCAATCATTT
ATTGAACGCATGACAAACTTTGATAAAAATCTTCCAAATGAAAAAGTACTACCAAAACATAGTTTGCTTT
ATGAGTATTTTACGGTTTATAACGAATTGACAAAGGTCAAATATGTTACTGAAGGAATGCGAAAACCAGC
ATTTCTTTCAGGTGAACAGAAGAAAGCCATTGTTGATTTACTCTTCAAAACAAATCGAAAAGTAACCGTT
AAGCAATTAAAAGAAGATTATTTCAAAAAAATAGAATGTTTTGATAGTGTTGAAATTTCAGGAGTTGAAG
ATAGATTTAATGCTTCATTAGGTACCTACCATGATTTGCTAAAAATTATTAAAGATAAAGATTTTTTGGA
TAATGAAGAAAATGAAGATATCTTAGAGGATATTGTTTTAACATTGACCTTATTTGAAGATAGGGAGATG
ATTGAGGAAAGACTTAAAACATATGCTCACCTCTTTGATGATAAGGTGATGAAACAGCTTAAACGTCGCC
GTTATACTGGTTGGGGACGTTTGTCTCGAAAATTGATTAATGGTATTAGGGATAAGCAATCTGGCAAAAC
AATATTAGATTTTTTGAAATCAGATGGTTTTGCCAATCGCAATTTTATGCAGCTGATCCATGATGATAGT
TTGACATTTAAAGAAGACATTCAAAAAGCACAAGTGTCTGGACAAGGCGATAGTTTACATGAACATATTG
CAAATTTAGCTGGTAGCCCTGCTATTAAAAAAGGTATTTTACAGACTGTAAAAGTTGTTGATGAATTGGT
CAAAGTAATGGGGCGGCATAAGCCAGAAAATATCGTTATTGAAATGGCACGTGAAAATCAGACAACTCAA
AAGGGCCAGAAAAATTCGCGAGAGCGTATGAAACGAATCGAAGAAGGTATCAAAGAATTAGGAAGTCAGA
TTCTTAAAGAGCATCCTGTTGAAAATACTCAATTGCAAAATGAAAAGCTCTATCTCTATTATCTCCAAAA
TGGAAGAGACATGTATGTGGACCAAGAATTAGATATTAATCGTTTAAGTGATTATGATGTCGATGCCATT
GTTCCACAAAGTTTCCTTAAAGACGATTCAATAGACAATAAGGTCTTAACGCGTTCTGATAAAAATCGTG
GTAAATCGGATAACGTTCCAAGTGAAGAAGTAGTCAAAAAGATGAAAAACTATTGGAGACAACTTCTAAA
CGCCAAGTTAATCACTCAACGTAAGTTTGATAATTTAACGAAAGCTGAACGTGGAGGTTTGAGTGAACTT
GATAAAGCTGGTTTTATCAAACGCCAATTGGTTGAAACTCGCCAAATCACTAAGCATGTGGCACAAATTT
TGGATAGTCGCATGAATACTAAATACGATGAAAATGATAAACTTATTCGAGAGGTTAAAGTGATTACCTT
AAAATCTAAATTAGTTTCTGACTTCCGAAAAGATTTCCAATTCTATAAAGTACGTGAGATTAACAATTAC
CATCATGCCCATGATGCGTATCTAAATGCCGTCGTTGGAACTGCTTTGATTAAGAAATATCCAAAACTTG
AATCGGAGTTTGTCTATGGTGATTATAAAGTTTATGATGTTCGTAAAATGATTGCTAAGTCTGAGCAAGA
AATAGGCAAAGCAACCGCAAAATATTTCTTTTACTCTAATATCATGAACTTCTTCAAAACAGAAATTACA
CTTGCAAATGGAGAGATTCGCAAACGCCCTCTAATCGAAACTAATGGGGAAACTGGAGAAATTGTCTGGG
ATAAAGGGCGAGATTTTGCCACAGTGCGCAAAGTATTGTCCATGCCCCAAGTCAATATTGTCAAGAAAAC
AGAAGTACAGACAGGCGGATTCTCCAAGGAGTCAATTTTACCAAAAAGAAATTCGGACAAGCTTATTGCT
CGTAAAAAAGACTGGGATCCAAAAAAATATGGTGGTTTTGATAGTCCAACGGTAGCTTATTCAGTCCTAG
TGGTTGCTAAGGTGGAAAAAGGGAAATCGAAGAAGTTAAAATCCGTTAAAGAGTTACTAGGGATCACAAT
TATGGAAAGAAGTTCCTTTGAAAAAAATCCGATTGACTTTTTAGAAGCTAAAGGATATAAGGAAGTTAAA
AAAGACTTAATCATTAAACTACCTAAATATAGTCTTTTTGAGTTAGAAAACGGTCGTAAACGGATGCTGG
CTAGTGCCGGAGAATTACAAAAAGGAAATGAGCTGGCTCTGCCAAGCAAATATGTGAATTTTTTATATTT
AGCTAGTCATTATGAAAAGTTGAAGGGTAGTCCAGAAGATAACGAACAAAAACAATTGTTTGTGGAGCAG
CATAAGCATTATTTAGATGAGATTATTGAGCAAATCAGTGAATTTTCTAAGCGTGTTATTTTAGCAGATG
CCAATTTAGATAAAGTTCTTAGTGCATATAACAAACATAGAGACAAACCAATACGTGAACAAGCAGAAAA
TATTATTCATTTATTTACGTTGACGAATCTTGGAGCTCCCGCTGCTTTTAAATATTTTGATACAACAATT
GATCGTAAACGATATACGTCTACAAAAGAAGTTTTAGATGCCACTCTTATCCATCAATCCATCACTGGTC
TTTATGAAACACGCATTGATTTGAGTCAGCTAGGAGGTGACTAACAACGCATGAGAAAGCCCCCGGAAGA
TCACCTTCCGGGGGCTTTTTTATTGCGCGGATCCTTACTCCGTCGACAAGCTTGCGGCCGCACTCGAGGA
ATTCCGACTCAATTAGTTCAGTCAGTTTCAGGATATTAGTCATCTCTACATTGATTATGAGTATTCAGAA
ATTCCTTAAATATTCTGACAAATGCTCTTTCCCTAAACTCCCCCCATAAAAAAACCCGCCGAAGCGGGTT
TTTACGTTATTTGCGGATTAACGATTACTCGTTATCAGAACCGCCCAGACCTGCGTTCAGCAGTTCTGCC
AGGCTGGCAGATGCGTCTTCCGGAATTGATCCGTCGACCGATGCCCTTGAGAGCCTTCAACCCAGTCAGC
TCCTTCCGGTGGGCGCGGGGCATGACTATCGTCGCCGCACTTATGACTGTCTTCTTTATCATGCAACTCG
TAGGACAGGTGCCGGCAGCGCTCTTCCGCTTCCTCGCTCACTGACTCGCTGCGCTCGGTCGTTCGGCTGC
GGCGAGCGGTATCAGCTCACTCAAAGGCGGTAATACGGTTATCCACAGAATCAGGGGATAACGCAGGAAA
GAACATGTGAGCAAAAGGCCAGCAAAAGGCCAGGAACCGTAAAAAGGCCGCGTTGCTGGCGTTTTTCCAT
AGGCTCCGCCCCCCTGACGAGCATCACAAAAATCGACGCTCAAGTCAGAGGTGGCGAAACCCGACAGGAC
TATAAAGATACCAGGCGTTTCCCCCTGGAAGCTCCCTCGTGCGCTCTCCTGTTCCGACCCTGCCGCTTAC
CGGATACCTGTCCGCCTTTCTCCCTTCGGGAAGCGTGGCGCTTTCTCATAGCTCACGCTGTAGGTATCTC
AGTTCGGTGTAGGTCGTTCGCTCCAAGCTGGGCTGTGTGCACGAACCCCCCGTTCAGCCCGACCGCTGCG
CCTTATCCGGTAACTATCGTCTTGA
